>Addgene plasmid #111148 | pPICZc-ScAct1*-thymosinB-8His | addgene full sequence | sequence record 214055 | Addgene NGS Result
AGATCTAACATCCAAAGACGAAAGGTTGAATGAAACCTTTTTGCCATCCGACATCCACAGGTCCATTCTC
ACACATAAGTGCCAAACGCAACAGGAGGGGATACACTAGCAGCAGACCGTTGCAAACGCAGGACCTCCAC
TCCTCTTCTCCTCAACACCCACTTTTGCCATCGAAAAACCAGCCCAGTTATTGGGCTTGATTGGAGCTCG
CTCATTCCAATTCCTTCTATTAGGCTACTAACACCATGACTTTATTAGCCTGTCTATCCTGGCCCCCCTG
GCGAGGTTCATGTTTGTTTATTTCCGAATGCAACAAGCTCCGCATTACACCCGAACATCACTCCAGATGA
GGGCTTTCTGAGTGTGGGGTCAAATAGTTTCATGTTCCCCAAATGGCCCAAAACTGACAGTTTAAACGCT
GTCTTGGAACCTAATATGACAAAAGCGTGATCTCATCCAAGATGAACTAAGTTTGGTTCGTTGAAATGCT
AACGGCCAGTTGGTCAAAAAGAAACTTCCAAAAGTCGGCATACCGTTTGTCTTGTTTGGTATTGATTGAC
GAATGCTCAAAAATAATCTCATTAATGCTTAGCGCAGTCTCTCTATCGCTTCTGAACCCCGGTGCACCTG
TGCCGAAACGCAAATGGGGAAACACCCGCTTTTTGGATGATTATGCATTGTCTCCACATTGTATGCTTCC
AAGATTCTGGTGGGAATACTGCTGATAGCCTAACGTTCATGATCAAAATTTAACTGTTCTAACCCCTACT
TGACAGCAATATATAAACAGAAGGAAGCTGCCCTGTCTTAAACCTTTTTTTTTATCATCATTATTAGCTT
ACTTTCATAATTGCGACTGGTTCCAATTGACAAGCTTTTGATTTTAACGACTTTTAACGACAACTTGAGA
AGATCAAAAAACAACTAATTATTCGAAACGAGGAATTCGCCACCATGGACTCTGAGGTTGCTGCTTTGGT
TATCGACAACGGTTCCGGTATGTGTAAGGCTGGTTTTGCTGGTGATGATGCTCCAAGAGCTGTTTTCCCA
TCCATCGTTGGTAGACCAAGACACCAGGGTATCATGGTTGGTATGGGTCAAAAGGACTCCTACGTTGGTG
ACGAAGCTCAATCCAAGAGAGGTATCTTGACCCTGAGATACCCAATCGAGCACGGTATTGTCACTAACTG
GGACGACATGGAAAAGATCTGGCACCACACTTTCTACAACGAGTTGAGAGTTGCTCCAGAGGAACACCCA
GTTTTGTTGACTGAAGCTCCAATGAACCCAAAGTCCAACCGTGAGAAGATGACCCAGATCATGTTCGAGA
CTTTCAACGTCCCAGCCTTCTACGTTTCCATCCAAGCTGTTTTGTCCCTGTACTCCTCCGGTAGAACTAC
CGGTATCGTTTTGGATTCTGGTGACGGTGTTACCCACGTTGTTCCAATCTACGCTGGTTTCTCTTTGCCA
CACGCCATCTTGAGAATTGACTTGGCTGGTAGAGACTTGACCGACTACTTGATGAAGATCCTGTCCGAGA
GAGGTTACTCCTTCTCCACTACTGCTGAAAGAGAGATCGTCAGGGACATCAAAGAAAAGTTGTGCTACGT
CGCCCTGGACTTCGAACAAGAAATGCAAACTGCTGCTCAGTCCAGCTCCATTGAAAAGTCTTACGAATTG
CCAGACGGTCAGGTCATCACTATTGGTAACGAAAGATTCAGAGCCCCAGAGGCCTTGTTTCACCCATCTG
TTTTGGGTCTTGAGTCCGCTGGTATCGACCAGACTACTTACAACTCCATCATGAAGTGCGACGTGGACGT
CAGAAAAGAGCTGTACGGTAACATCGTTATGTCCGGTGGTACTACTATGTTCCCAGGTATCGCTGAGAGA
ATGCAGAAAGAGATCACTGCTTTGGCTCCATCCTCCATGAAGGTCAAGATTATTGCTCCACCAGAGAGAA
AGTACTCCGTCTGGATTGGTGGTTCTATCTTGGCTTCCTTGACTACCTTCCAGCAGATGTGGATTTCCAA
GCAAGAATACGACGAATCCGGTCCTTCTATCGTTCACCACAAGTGTTTTGCTAGCCGTGGCGGCAGCGGT
GGGAGCTCTGGCGGTAGCGCTTCCGATAAGCCAGATATGGCGGAAATCGAAAAGTTCGATAAATCTAAAC
TGAAGAAAACTGAGACTCAAGAAAAGAACCCGCTGCCGAGCAAGGAAACCATCGAGCAGGAGAAGCAGGC
GGGTGAATCCGGTACCGAAAATTTATATTTTCAAGGGCCCCACCACCACCACCACCACCACCACGAAGAA
TAACTTAAGTCAATTCGCCTTAGACATGACTGTTCCTCAGTTCAAGTTGGGCACTTACGAGAAGACCGGT
CTTGCTAGATTCTAATCAAGAGGATGTCAGAATGCCATTTGCCTGAGAGATGCAGGCTTCATTTTTGATA
CTTTTTTATTTGTAACCTATATAGTATAGGATTTTTTTTGTCATTTTGTTTCTTCTCGTACGAGCTTGCT
CCTGATCAGCCTATCTCGCAGCTGATGAATATCTTGTGGTAGGGGTTTGGGAAAATCATTCGAGTTTGAT
GTTTTTCTTGGTATTTCCCACTCCTCTTCAGAGTACAGAAGATTAAGTGAGACCTTCGTTTGTGCGGATC
CCCCACACACCATAGCTTCAAAATGTTTCTACTCCTTTTTTACTCTTCCAGATTTTCTCGGACTCCGCGC
ATCGCCGTACCACTTCAAAACACCCAAGCACAGCATACTAAATTTCCCCTCTTTCTTCCTCTAGGGTGTC
GTTAATTACCCGTACTAAAGGTTTGGAAAAGAAAAAAGAGACCGCCTCGTTTCTTTTTCTTCGTCGAAAA
AGGCAATAAAAATTTTTATCACGTTTCTTTTTCTTGAAAATTTTTTTTTTTGATTTTTTTCTCTTTCGAT
GACCTCCCATTGATATTTAAGTTAATAAACGGTCTTCAATTTCTCAAGTTTCAGTTTCATTTTTCTTGTT
CTATTACAACTTTTTTTACTTCTTGCTCATTAGAAAGAAAGCATAGCAATCTAATCTAAGGGCGGTGTTG
ACAATTAATCATCGGCATAGTATATCGGCATAGTATAATACGACAAGGTGAGGAACTAAACCATGGCCAA
GTTGACCAGTGCCGTTCCGGTGCTCACCGCGCGCGACGTCGCCGGAGCGGTCGAGTTCTGGACCGACCGG
CTCGGGTTCTCCCGGGACTTCGTGGAGGACGACTTCGCCGGTGTGGTCCGGGACGACGTGACCCTGTTCA
TCAGCGCGGTCCAGGACCAGGTGGTGCCGGACAACACCCTGGCCTGGGTGTGGGTGCGCGGCCTGGACGA
GCTGTACGCCGAGTGGTCGGAGGTCGTGTCCACGAACTTCCGGGACGCCTCCGGGCCGGCCATGACCGAG
ATCGGCGAGCAGCCGTGGGGGCGGGAGTTCGCCCTGCGCGACCCGGCCGGCAACTGCGTGCACTTCGTGG
CCGAGGAGCAGGACTGACACGTCCGACGCGGCCCGACGGGTCCGAGGCCTCGGAGATCCGTCCCCCTTTT
CCTTTGTCGATATCATGTAATTAGTTATGTCACGCTTACATTCACGCCCTCCCCCCACATCCGCTCTAAC
CGAAAAGGAAGGAGTTAGACAACCTGAAGTCTAGGTCCCTATTTATTTTTTTATAGTTATGTTAGTATTA
AGAACGTTATTTATATTTCAAATTTTTCTTTTTTTTCTGTACAGACGCGTGTACGCATGTAACATTATAC
TGAAAACCTTGCTTGAGAAGGTTTTGGGACGCTCGAAGGCTTTAATTTGCAAGCTGGAGACCAACATGTG
AGCAAAAGGCCAGCAAAAGGCCAGGAACCGTAAAAAGGCCGCGTTGCTGGCGTTTTTCCATAGGCTCCGC
CCCCCTGACGAGCATCACAAAAATCGACGCTCAAGTCAGAGGTGGCGAAACCCGACAGGACTATAAAGAT
ACCAGGCGTTTCCCCCTGGAAGCTCCCTCGTGCGCTCTCCTGTTCCGACCCTGCCGCTTACCGGATACCT
GTCCGCCTTTCTCCCTTCGGGAAGCGTGGCGCTTTCTCATAGCTCACGCTGTAGGTATCTCAGTTCGGTG
TAGGTCGTTCGCTCCAAGCTGGGCTGTGTGCACGAACCCCCCGTTCAGCCCGACCGCTGCGCCTTATCCG
GTAACTATCGTCTTGAGTCCAACCCGGTAAGACACGACTTATCGCCACTGGCAGCAGCCACTGGTAACAG
GATTAGCAGAGCGAGGTATGTAGGCGGTGCTACAGAGTTCTTGAAGTGGTGGCCTAACTACGGCTACACT
AGAAGAACAGTATTTGGTATCTGCGCTCTGCTGAAGCCAGTTACCTTCGGAAAAAGAGTTGGTAGCTCTT
GATCCGGCAAACAAACCACCGCTGGTAGCGGTGGTTTTTTTGTTTGCAAGCAGCAGATTACGCGCAGAAA
AAAAGGATCTCAAGAAGATCCTTTGATCTTTTCTACGGGGTCTGACGCTCAGTGGAACGAAAACTCACGT
TAAGGGATTTTGGTCATGAGATC
Features (pLannotate 1.2.2; 11 found; start..end, strand, type, name):
      2..940     +  promoter       AOX1 promoter: Pichia pastoris AOX1; inducible promoter, regulated by methanol
    955..2079    +  CDS            ACT1: ACT_SACBA - Experimental evidence at protein level: Swiss-Prot protein existence level 1. Actins are highly conserved proteins that are involved in various types of cell motility and are ubiquitously expressed in all eukaryotic cells. From Saccharomyces bayanus (Yeast) (Saccharomyces uvarum x Saccharomyces eubayanus).
   2122..2250    +  CDS            TMSB4: TYB4_BOVIN - Also known as THYB4. Experimental evidence at protein level: Swiss-Prot protein existence level 1. Seraspenide inhibits the entry of hematopoietic pluripotent stem cells into the S-phase. From Bos taurus (Bovine).
   2280..2304    +  CDS            9xHis (fragment): 9xHis affinity tag
   2327..2392    +  CDS            AOX1 (fragment): ALOX1_KOMPC - Experimental evidence at protein level: Swiss-Prot protein existence level 1. Major isoform of alcohol oxidase, which catalyzes the oxidation of methanol to formaldehyde and hydrogen peroxide, the first step in the methanol utilization pathway of methylotrophic yeasts. From Komagataella phaffii (strain ATCC 76273 / CBS 7435 / CECT 11047 / NRRL Y-11430 / Wegner 21-1) (Yeast) (Pichia pastoris).
   2396..2642    +  terminator     AOX1 terminator: Pichia pastoris AOX1; transcription terminator for AOX1
   2663..3070    +  promoter       TEF1 promoter: S. cerevisiae TEF1; promoter for EF-1α
   3077..3124    +  promoter       EM7 promoter: synthetic bacterial promoter&nbsp
   3143..3517    +  CDS            BleoR: antibiotic-binding protein; Sh ble from Streptoalloteichus hindustanus; confers resistance to bleomycin, phleomycin, and Zeocin™
   3583..3830    +  terminator     CYC1 terminator: S. cerevisiae CYC1; transcription terminator for CYC1
   3905..4493    -  rep_origin     ori: high-copy-number ColE1/pMB1/pBR322/pUC origin of replication
