[The description below was written by a language model from this plasmid's Addgene catalogue record and pLannotate feature annotations shown in this document.]
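Description:
pPICZc-ScAct1*-thymosinB-8His is a Pichia pastoris integration and expression plasmid built on the Invitrogen pPICZc backbone, about 4.6 kb in the sequenced record. It is maintained in E. coli through a high-copy ColE1/pUC-type origin. A single Sh ble (BleoR) gene provides Zeocin selection in both hosts: it sits behind tandem TEF1 and EM7 promoters, which drive it in yeast and in bacteria respectively, and is followed by the CYC1 terminator. The plasmid has no yeast replication origin, consistent with its catalogue description as an integrating vector for Pichia.

The payload is a 1,125 bp open reading frame encoding Saccharomyces cerevisiae actin (Act1), codon-optimised for P. pastoris and cloned between EcoRI and NheI sites that both remain intact. The automated annotation matches this frame to actin from a closely related Saccharomyces species, which reflects how conserved actin is rather than a different insert. Act1 is fused at its C-terminus to thymosin beta (annotated by similarity to thymosin beta-4), followed by a polyhistidine tag. The tag is named as 8xHis and detected as a fragment of a 9xHis feature. Expression is driven by the methanol-inducible AOX1 promoter and ended by the AOX1 terminator, with a short remnant of AOX1 coding sequence just upstream of the terminator.

The construct is intended for producing recombinant yeast actin in Pichia. Thymosin beta is an actin-monomer-binding peptide, so fusing it to actin would be expected to keep the protein unpolymerised, while the His tag allows affinity purification. The record itself does not describe how the fusion partner is removed afterwards.
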