Addgene plasmid #111148: pPICZc-ScAct1*-thymosinB-8His
Purpose: Expresses Saccharomyces cerevisiae Act1 (codon is optimised for expression in Pichia pastoris) fused with thymosin beta and a His tag. TH3-37
Depositing lab: Mohan Balasubramanian. Depositing organization: University of Warwick. Publication: Rapid production of pure recombinant actin isoforms in Pichia pastoris. Hatano T, Alioto S, Roscioli E, Palani S, Clarke ST, Kamnev A, Hernandez-Fernaud JR, Sivashanmugam L, Chapa-Y-Lazo B, Jones AME, Robinson RC, Sampath K, Mishima M, McAinsh AD, Goode BL, Balasubramanian MK. J Cell Sci. 2018 Mar 13. pii: jcs.213827. doi: 10.1242/jcs.213827. PubMed 29535210.
Backbone
  Vector backbone: pPICZc
  Backbone manufacturer: Invitrogen
  Vector type: Yeast Expression ; Pichia pastoris integration plasmid
  Selectable markers: Zeocin
Growth in bacteria
  Bacterial resistance: Bleocin (Zeocin), 50 μg/mL
  Growth temperature: 37°C
  Growth strain: DH5alpha
  Growth instructions: Use LB low salt
  Copy number: High Copy
Gene/Insert
  Gene/Insert name: Act1 (alt name: Yeast actin)
  Species: S. cerevisiae (budding yeast)
  Insert size (bp): 1125
  Entrez Gene: ACT1 (a.k.a. YFL039C, ABY1, END7)
  Promoter: AOX1
  Tag / fusion protein: Thymosin beta and a His-tag (C terminal on backbone)
  Cloning method: Restriction Enzyme; 5′ cloning site EcoRI (not destroyed); 3′ cloning site NheI (not destroyed)
  Sequencing primers: 5′ GACTGGTTCCAATTGACAAGC; 3′ GCAAATGGCATTCTGACATCC
Terms and licenses: Academic/Nonprofit Terms; Industry Terms: Not Available to Industry
How to cite: pPICZc-ScAct1*-thymosinB-8His was a gift from Mohan Balasubramanian (Addgene plasmid # 111148 ; http://n2t.net/addgene:111148 ; RRID:Addgene_111148)
