>Addgene plasmid #111148 | pPICZc-ScAct1*-thymosinB-8His | depositor partial sequence | sequence record 209039 | pPICZc-ScAct1*-thymosinB-8His sequence 1371 bps
GAATTCGCCACCATGGACTCTGAGGTTGCTGCTTTGGTTATCGACAACGGTTCCGGTATGTGTAAGGCTG
GTTTTGCTGGTGATGATGCTCCAAGAGCTGTTTTCCCATCCATCGTTGGTAGACCAAGACACCAGGGTAT
CATGGTTGGTATGGGTCAAAAGGACTCCTACGTTGGTGACGAAGCTCAATCCAAGAGAGGTATCTTGACC
CTGAGATACCCAATCGAGCACGGTATTGTCACTAACTGGGACGACATGGAAAAGATCTGGCACCACACTT
TCTACAACGAGTTGAGAGTTGCTCCAGAGGAACACCCAGTTTTGTTGACTGAAGCTCCAATGAACCCAAA
GTCCAACCGTGAGAAGATGACCCAGATCATGTTCGAGACTTTCAACGTCCCAGCCTTCTACGTTTCCATC
CAAGCTGTTTTGTCCCTGTACTCCTCCGGTAGAACTACCGGTATCGTTTTGGATTCTGGTGACGGTGTTA
CCCACGTTGTTCCAATCTACGCTGGTTTCTCTTTGCCACACGCCATCTTGAGAATTGACTTGGCTGGTAG
AGACTTGACCGACTACTTGATGAAGATCCTGTCCGAGAGAGGTTACTCCTTCTCCACTACTGCTGAAAGA
GAGATCGTCAGGGACATCAAAGAAAAGTTGTGCTACGTCGCCCTGGACTTCGAACAAGAAATGCAAACTG
CTGCTCAGTCCAGCTCCATTGAAAAGTCTTACGAATTGCCAGACGGTCAGGTCATCACTATTGGTAACGA
AAGATTCAGAGCCCCAGAGGCCTTGTTTCACCCATCTGTTTTGGGTCTTGAGTCCGCTGGTATCGACCAG
ACTACTTACAACTCCATCATGAAGTGCGACGTGGACGTCAGAAAAGAGCTGTACGGTAACATCGTTATGT
CCGGTGGTACTACTATGTTCCCAGGTATCGCTGAGAGAATGCAGAAAGAGATCACTGCTTTGGCTCCATC
CTCCATGAAGGTCAAGATTATTGCTCCACCAGAGAGAAAGTACTCCGTCTGGATTGGTGGTTCTATCTTG
GCTTCCTTGACTACCTTCCAGCAGATGTGGATTTCCAAGCAAGAATACGACGAATCCGGTCCTTCTATCG
TTCACCACAAGTGTTTTGCTAGCCGTGGCGGCAGCGGTGGGAGCTCTGGCGGTAGCGCTTCCGATAAGCC
AGATATGGCGGAAATCGAAAAGTTCGATAAATCTAAACTGAAGAAAACTGAGACTCAAGAAAAGAACCCG
CTGCCGAGCAAGGAAACCATCGAGCAGGAGAAGCAGGCGGGTGAATCCGGTACCGAAAATTTATATTTTC
AAGGGCCCCACCACCACCACCACCACCACCACGAAGAATAA
